Addgene plasmid #152624: pGBW-m4134423
Purpose: Mammalian expression plasmid for SARS-CoV-2 nsp2
Depositing lab: Ginkgo Bioworks & Benjie Chen. Depositing organization: Ginkgo Bioworks.
Backbone
  Vector backbone: pTwist_CMV_Puro_6
  Backbone size w/o insert (bp): 6080
  Vector type: Mammalian Expression
  Selectable markers: Puromycin
Growth in bacteria
  Bacterial resistance: Ampicillin, 100 μg/mL
  Growth temperature: 37°C
  Growth strain: DH5alpha
  Copy number: High Copy
Gene/Insert
  Gene/Insert name: SARS-CoV-2 nsp2
  Species: Severe acute respiratory syndrome coronavirus 2
  Insert size (bp): 1913
  Mutation: wt
  Entrez Gene: ORF1ab (a.k.a. GU280_gp01)
  Promoter: CMV
  Tag / fusion protein: Cleavable TEV;TapTag (C terminal on backbone)
  Cloning method: Unknown
Resource information
  A portion of this plasmid was derived from a plasmid made by: GinkgoBioworks
Depositor comments: NCBI reference sequence: YP_009725298.1
How to cite: pGBW-m4134423 was a gift from Ginkgo Bioworks & Benjie Chen (Addgene plasmid # 152624 ; http://n2t.net/addgene:152624 ; RRID:Addgene_152624)
