[The description below was written by a language model from this plasmid's Addgene catalogue record and pLannotate feature annotations shown in this document.]
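Description:
pGBW-m4134423 is a mammalian expression plasmid for wild-type SARS-CoV-2 nsp2, a non-structural protein released from the ORF1ab replicase polyprotein. It is built on the pTwist_CMV_Puro_6 backbone and is propagated in E. coli as a high-copy plasmid through a ColE1/pUC-type origin, with ampicillin selection from a full-length β-lactamase gene. A separate cassette, in which the human ubiquitin C promoter drives puromycin N-acetyltransferase followed by a synthetic poly(A) signal, allows puromycin selection of transfected mammalian cells.

The nsp2 coding region of about 1.9 kb sits at the start of the annotated sequence, immediately downstream of the CMV enhancer and CMV promoter elements that lie at the end of the circular map. The automated annotation matches this ORF to the SARS-CoV-2 replicase polyprotein 1a, but the functional text it attaches concerns nsp10 and reflects the polyprotein entry rather than the insert; the catalogue record identifies the insert as nsp2. Downstream and on the same strand are fragments matching a myosin light chain kinase (a source of calmodulin-binding peptide) and Staphylococcus aureus protein A. Together these fit the recorded C-terminal, TEV-cleavable tandem affinity purification (TAP) tag, although the TEV site itself is not annotated. An SV40 polyadenylation signal follows the tagged ORF. The expression unit is flanked by bacterial terminators (T7, rrnG) and short β-globin insulator elements, which help isolate it from neighbouring transcription.

The record gives only mammalian expression of nsp2 as the purpose. The TAP tag would suit two-step affinity purification of nsp2 and any associated host proteins, and the puromycin marker permits enrichment or stable selection of expressing cells.
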