Features (pLannotate 1.2.2; 21 found; start..end, strand, type, name):
      8..1921    +  CDS            R1A_SARS2 (fragment): Experimental evidence at protein level: Swiss-Prot protein existence level 1. [Non-structural protein 10]: Plays a pivotal role in viral transcription by stimulating both nsp14 3'-5' exoribonuclease and nsp16 2'-O-methyltransferase activities. Therefore plays an essential role in viral mRNAs cap methylation. From Severe acute respiratory syndrome coronavirus 2 (2019-nCoV) (SARS-CoV-2).
   1976..2053    +  CDS            MYLK2 (fragment): MYLK2_HUMAN - Experimental evidence at protein level: Swiss-Prot protein existence level 1. Implicated in the level of global muscle contraction and cardiac function. Phosphorylates a specific serine in the N-terminus of a myosin light chain. From Homo sapiens (Human).
   2135..2485    +  CDS            spa (fragment): SPA_STAAU - Experimental evidence at protein level: Swiss-Prot protein existence level 1. Plays a role in the inhibition of the host innate and adaptive immune responses. Possesses five immunoglobulin-binding domains that capture both the fragment crystallizable region (Fc region) and the Fab region (part of Ig that identifies antigen) of immunoglobulins (By similarity). In turn, Staphylococcus aureus is protected from phagocytic killing via inhibition of Ig Fc region. In addition, the host elicited B-cell response is prevented due to a decrease of antibody-secreting cell proliferation that en
   2550..2671    -  polyA_signal   SV40 poly(A) signal: SV40 polyadenylation signal
   2694..2763    -  CDS            large T antigen (fragment): large T antigen from SV40 (simian virus 40)
   2786..2832    +  terminator     T7 terminator: transcription terminator for bacteriophage T7 RNA polymerase
   2862..2998    +  terminator     rrnG terminator: transcription terminator from the E. coli ribosomal RNA rrnG operon (Albrechtsen et al., 1991)
   3043..3114    +  misc_feature   3' β-globin insulator: insulator downstream of the human β-globin locus (Farrell et al., 2002)
   3340..3928    -  rep_origin     ori: high-copy-number ColE1/pMB1/pBR322/pUC origin of replication
   4100..4164    -  CDS            bla(M) (fragment): β-lactamase lacking the signal sequence; bla(M); allows cytosolic expression of β-lactamase
   4428..5637    +  promoter       UbC promoter: human ubiquitin C promoter
   5641..6238    +  CDS            PuroR (fragment): puromycin N-acetyltransferase; pac from Streptomyces; confers resistance to puromycin
   6267..6315    +  polyA_signal   poly(A) signal: synthetic polyadenylation signal
   6581..7441    +  CDS            AmpR: β-lactamase; bla; confers resistance to ampicillin, carbenicillin, and related antibiotics
   7454..7590    +  terminator     rrnG terminator: transcription terminator from the E. coli ribosomal RNA rrnG operon (Albrechtsen et al., 1991)
   7735..7806    +  misc_feature   5' β-globin insulator: insulator upstream of the human β-globin locus (Farrell et al., 2002)
   7811..7857    -  terminator     T7 terminator: transcription terminator for bacteriophage T7 RNA polymerase
   7875..7923    -  polyA_signal   poly(A) signal: synthetic polyadenylation signal
   8004..8307    +  enhancer       CMV enhancer: human cytomegalovirus immediate early enhancer
   8380..8397    -  promoter       CMV promoter (fragment): human cytomegalovirus (CMV) immediate early promoter
   8460..8511    +  promoter       CMVd2 promoter: truncated human cytomegalovirus (CMV) immediate early promoter that yields moderately reduced expression relative to the full-length promoter
>Addgene plasmid #152624 | pGBW-m4134423 | depositor full sequence | sequence record 295636 | Full Sequence
CACCATGGCCTACACAAGATATGTGGATAACAATTTTTGTGGGCCGGACGGATACCCTTTAGAATGCATC
AAAGATTTGCTTGCAAGGGCGGGCAAGGCTTCGTGCACTCTGTCCGAGCAGCTGGACTTCATTGATACCA
AGCGCGGTGTTTATTGTTGCCGAGAGCATGAACACGAGATAGCCTGGTATACGGAACGGTCAGAGAAAAG
TTACGAACTCCAAACCCCATTCGAGATCAAGCTAGCTAAAAAGTTTGACACTTTCAACGGCGAATGTCCC
AATTTTGTCTTTCCCCTGAACTCTATTATCAAAACAATACAGCCTCGGGTGGAGAAGAAGAAATTAGACG
GATTCATGGGGCGTATTAGGAGCGTATACCCAGTGGCCAGCCCGAATGAATGCAACCAGATGTGTCTTTC
CACACTGATGAAGTGCGATCACTGTGGCGAGACTTCTTGGCAAACCGGTGACTTCGTAAAAGCGACATGC
GAGTTTTGTGGTACCGAGAATCTGACTAAGGAGGGAGCTACCACATGCGGCTATTTGCCACAGAATGCAG
TGGTCAAGATCTACTGTCCTGCATGCCATAACTCTGAAGTCGGCCCCGAGCACTCGCTCGCCGAATATCA
CAATGAGAGCGGGCTAAAAACTATACTGAGGAAAGGAGGTCGCACCATCGCCTTTGGGGGCTGCGTTTTC
TCCTACGTGGGGTGTCATAACAAATGTGCCTATTGGGTTCCCAGAGCCTCCGCTAACATTGGGTGCAATC
ATACGGGAGTGGTCGGGGAAGGCTCAGAAGGCTTGAACGATAACCTCCTTGAAATTCTGCAAAAGGAGAA
GGTGAATATCAATATCGTTGGCGACTTCAAGTTAAATGAGGAAATCGCGATTATTCTGGCAAGTTTTTCT
GCCTCAACTAGCGCCTTTGTAGAGACAGTGAAAGGACTCGATTATAAAGCTTTCAAACAGATAGTCGAGA
GTTGTGGTAACTTCAAGGTTACAAAGGGCAAGGCTAAAAAGGGTGCTTGGAACATTGGAGAGCAGAAGTC
AATCTTGAGTCCACTGTACGCGTTTGCATCTGAGGCCGCCCGTGTGGTCAGGAGCATATTCAGTCGAACC
CTAGAAACCGCACAGAATAGCGTGCGGGTATTACAGAAGGCGGCTATTACTATTCTCGACGGTATCTCGC
AGTATTCTCTGAGACTGATCGACGCCATGATGTTTACAAGCGATCTGGCAACGAATAACTTAGTGGTCAT
GGCGTACATAACCGGAGGGGTCGTGCAACTTACCTCCCAGTGGCTAACGAACATCTTTGGGACGGTTTAC
GAGAAGCTAAAACCTGTGCTGGACTGGCTCGAAGAGAAATTCAAAGAAGGCGTGGAATTTTTGCGTGACG
GGTGGGAGATCGTAAAGTTCATATCAACATGTGCTTGCGAAATCGTTGGCGGACAAATCGTAACTTGCGC
AAAAGAGATTAAAGAATCGGTGCAGACCTTCTTTAAACTTGTTAACAAATTCCTGGCTTTGTGTGCCGAT
TCTATTATCATCGGGGGAGCAAAGCTTAAAGCCCTAAATTTAGGCGAGACATTTGTGACGCACAGTAAGG
GCCTGTATAGAAAGTGCGTGAAGAGTCGCGAAGAAACCGGACTGCTCATGCCCTTAAAAGCGCCAAAAGA
AATAATTTTCCTGGAAGGGGAGACATTGCCCACTGAAGTGCTCACTGAGGAAGTAGTTCTGAAAACTGGG
GATCTGCAACCTTTAGAGCAGCCGACCTCCGAGGCCGTCGAGGCACCTCTCGTGGGAACCCCGGTCTGTA
TTAATGGGTTGATGCTGCTCGAGATTAAGGATACCGAAAAATACTGCGCACTAGCCCCCAACATGATGGT
GACTAACAACACATTTACCCTCAAGGGAGGGGAAAACCTTTACTTTCAGTCGGGACGGCGAATCCCGGGG
CTGATAAATCCCTGGAAAAGGAGATGGAAGAAGAACTTTATTGCAGTGTCTGCGGCTAACCGGTTCAAAA
AGATCAGTTCAAGCGGCGCCCTAGATTACGACATTCCTACGACCGCCTCCGAGAATCTCTATTTCCAGGG
TGAATTTGGCTTGGCACAACATGACGAGGCCGTCGATAACAAGTTTAATAAAGAACAGCAGAACGCTTTC
TATGAGATCCTTCACTTACCAAATCTGAACGAAGAGCAACGCAACGCTTTCATTCAGAGCCTGAAAGACG
ATCCCTCGCAGTCTGCAAATCTCCTGGCCGAAGCCAAGAAGCTGAATGACGCACAGGCTCCAAAAGTTGA
TAACAAGTTTAACAAGGAGCAGCAGAATGCTTTCTACGAGATATTGCACCTTCCTAATCTGAATGAGGAA
CAAAGAAATGCATTTATCCAGTCCCTAAAAGACGATCCATCACAGAGTGCCAACCTGCTTGCGGAAGCCA
AAAAGCTCAATGATGCCCAGGCCCCGAAAGTAGACGCGAACCATCAATAAGCTAGCTTGACTGACTGAGA
TACAGCGTACCTTCAGCTCACAGACATGATAAGATACATTGATGAGTTTGGACAAACCACAACTAGAATG
CAGTGAAAAAAATGCTTTATTTGTGAAATTTGTGATGCTATTGCTTTATTTGTAACCATTATAAGCTGCA
ATAAACAAGTTAACAACAACAATTGCATTCATTTTATGTTTCAGGTTCAGGGGGAGGTGTGGGAGGTTTT
TTAAAGCAAGTAAAACCTCTACAAATGTGGTATTGGCCCATCTCTATCGGTATCGTAGCATAACCCCTTG
GGGCCTCTAAACGGGTCTTGAGGGGTTTTTTGTGCCCCTCGGGCCGGATTGCTATCTACCGGCATTGGCG
CAGAAAAAAATGCCTGATGCGACGCTGCGCGTCTTATACTCCCACATATGCCAGATTCAGCAACGGATAC
GGCTTCCCCAACTTGCCCACTTCCATACGTGTCCTCCTTACCAGAAATTTATCCTTAAGGTCGTCAGCTA
TCCTGCAGGCGATCTCTCGATTTCGATCAAGACATTCCTTTAATGGTCTTTTCTGGACACCACTAGGGGT
CAGAAGTAGTTCATCAAACTTTCTTCCCTCCCTAATCTCATTGGTTACCTTGGGCTATCGAAACTTAATT
AACCAGTCAAGTCAGCTACTTGGCGAGATCGACTTGTCTGGGTTTCGACTACGCTCAGAATTGCGTCAGT
CAAGTTCGATCTGGTCCTTGCTATTGCACCCGTTCTCCGATTACGAGTTTCATTTAAATCATGTGAGCAA
AAGGCCAGCAAAAGGCCAGGAACCGTAAAAAGGCCGCGTTGCTGGCGTTTTTCCATAGGCTCCGCCCCCC
TGACGAGCATCACAAAAATCGACGCTCAAGTCAGAGGTGGCGAAACCCGACAGGACTATAAAGATACCAG
GCGTTTCCCCCTGGAAGCTCCCTCGTGCGCTCTCCTGTTCCGACCCTGCCGCTTACCGGATACCTGTCCG
CCTTTCTCCCTTCGGGAAGCGTGGCGCTTTCTCATAGCTCACGCTGTAGGTATCTCAGTTCGGTGTAGGT
CGTTCGCTCCAAGCTGGGCTGTGTGCACGAACCCCCCGTTCAGCCCGACCGCTGCGCCTTATCCGGTAAC
TATCGTCTTGAGTCCAACCCGGTAAGACACGACTTATCGCCACTGGCAGCAGCCACTGGTAACAGGATTA
GCAGAGCGAGGTATGTAGGCGGTGCTACAGAGTTCTTGAAGTGGTGGCCTAACTACGGCTACACTAGAAG
AACAGTATTTGGTATCTGCGCTCTGCTGAAGCCAGTTACCTTCGGAAAAAGAGTTGGTAGCTCTTGATCC
GGCAAACAAACCACCGCTGGTAGCGGTGGTTTTTTTGTTTGCAAGCAGCAGATTACGCGCAGAAAAAAAG
GATCTCAAGAAGATCCTTTGATCTTTTCTACGGGGTCTGACGCTCAGTGGAACGAAAACTCACGTTAAGG
GATTTTGGTCATGAGATTATCAAAAAGGATCTTCACCTAGATCCTTTTAAATTAAAAATGAAGTTTTAAA
TCAATCTAAAGTATATATGAGTAAACTTGGTCTGACAGTTACCAATGCTTAATCAGTGAGGCACCTATCT
CAGCGATCTGTCTATTTCGTTCATCCATAGTTGCATTTAAATTTCCGAACTCTCCAAGGCCCTCGTCGGA
AAATCTTCAAACCTTTCGTCCGATCCATCTTGCAGGCTACCTCTCGAACGAACTATCGCAAGTCTCTTGG
CCGGCCTTGCGCCTTGGCTATTGCTTGGCAGCGCCTATCGCCAGGTATTACTCCAATCCCGAATATCCGA
GATCGGGATCACCCGAGAGAAGTTCAACCTACATCCTCAATCCCGATCTATCCGAGATCCGAGGAATATC
GAAATCGGGGCGCGCCTGGCCTCCGCGCCGGGTTTTGGCGCCTCCCGCGGGCGCCCCCCTCGTCACGGCG
AGCGCTGCCACGTCAGACGAAGGGCGCAGGAGCGTCCTGATCCTTCCGCCCGGACGCTCAGGACAGCGGC
CCGCTGCTCATAAGACTCGGCCTTAGAACCCCAGTATCAGCAGAAGGACATTTTAGGACGGGACTTGGGT
GACTCTAGGGCACTGGTTTTCTTTCCAGAGAGCGGAACAGGCGAGGAAAAGTAGTCCCTTCTCGGCGATT
CTGCGGAGGGATCTCCGTGGGGCGGTGAACGCCGATGATTATATAAGGACGCGCCGGGTGTGGCACAGCT
AGTTCCGTCGCAGCCGGGATTTGGGTCGCGGTTCTTGTTTGTGGATCGCTGTGATCGTCACTTGGTGAGT
AGCGGGCTGCTGGGCTGGCCGGGGCTTTCGTGGCCGCCGGGCCGCTCGGTGGGACGGAAGCGTGTGGAGA
GACCGCCAAGGGCTGTAGTCTGGGTCCGCGAGCAAGGTTGCCCTGAACTGGGGGTTGGGGGGAGCGCAGC
AAAATGGCGGCTGTTCCCGAGTCTTGAATGGAAGACGCTTGTGAGGCGGGCTGTGAGGTCGTTGAAACAA
GGTGGGGGGCATGGTGGGCGGCAAGAACCCAAGGTCTTGAGCCCTTCGCTAATGCGGGAAAGCTCTTATT
CGGGTGAGATGGGCTGGGCACCATCTGGGGACCCTGACGTGAAGTTTGTCACTGACTGGAGAACTCGGTT
TGTCGTCTGTTGCGGGGGCGGCAGTTATGGCGGTGCCGTTGGGCAGTGCACCCGTACCTTTGGGAGCGCG
CGCCCTCGTCGTGTCGTGACGTCACCCGTTCTGTTGGCTTATAATGCAGGGTGGGGCCACCTGCCGGTAG
GTGTGCGGTAGGCTTTTCTCCGTCGCAGGACGCAGGGTTCGGGCCTAGGGTAGGCTCTCCTGAATCGACA
GGCGCCGGACCTCTGGTGAGGGGAGGGATAAGTGAGGCGTCAGTTTCTTTGGTCGGTTTTATGTACCTAT
CTTCTTAAGTAGCTGAAGCTCCGGTTTTGAACTATGCGCTCGGGGTTGGCGAGTGTGTTTTGTGAAGTTT
TTTAGGCACCTTTTGAAATGTAATCATTTGGGTCAATATGTAATTTTCAGTGTTAGACTTGTAAATTGTC
CGCTAAATTCTGGCCGTTTTTGGCTTTTTTGTTAGACAACATGACCGAGTACAAGCCCACGGTGCGCCTC
GCCACCCGCGACGACGTCCCCAGGGCCGTACGCACCCTCGCCGCCGCGTTCGCCGACTACCCCGCCACGC
GCCACACCGTCGATCCGGACCGCCACATCGAGCGGGTCACCGAGCTGCAAGAACTCTTCCTCACGCGCGT
CGGGCTCGACATCGGCAAGGTGTGGGTCGCGGACGACGGCGCCGCGGTGGCGGTCTGGACCACGCCGGAG
AGCGTCGAAGCGGGGGCGGTGTTCGCCGAGATCGGCCCGCGCATGGCCGAGTTGAGCGGTTCCCGGCTGG
CCGCGCAGCAACAGATGGAGGGCCTCCTGGCGCCGCACCGGCCCAAGGAGCCCGCGTGGTTCCTGGCCAC
CGTCGGCGTCTCGCCCGACCACCAGGGCAAGGGTCTGGGCAGCGCCGTCGTGCTCCCCGGAGTGGAGGCC
GCCGAGCGCGCCGGGGTGCCCGCCTTCCTGGAGACCTCCGCGCCCCGCAACCTCCCCTTCTACGAGCGGC
TCGGCTTCACCGTCACCGCCGACGTCGAGGTGCCCGAAGGACCGCGCACCTGGTGCATGACCCGCAAGCC
CGGTGCCTAGGCTAGTATGTAAGCCTAGTCTTAGATAATAAAATCGCTATCCATCGAAGATGGATGTGTG
TTGGTTTTTTGTGTGTGTAACGCTAGGCGCGCCTGGTGTACCGAGAACGATCCTCTCAGTGCGAGTCTCG
ACGATCCATATCGTTGCTTGGCAGTCAGCCAGTCGGAATCCAGCTTGGGACCCAGGAAGTCCAATCGTCA
GATATTGTACTCAAGCCTGGTCACGGCAGCGTACCGATCTGTTTAAACCTAGATATTGATAGTCTGATCG
GTCAACGTATAATCGAGTCCTAGCTTTTGCAAACATCTATCAAGAGACAGGATCAGCAGGAGGCTTTCGC
ATGAGTATTCAACATTTCCGTGTCGCCCTTATTCCCTTTTTTGCGGCATTTTGCCTTCCTGTTTTTGCTC
ACCCAGAAACGCTGGTGAAAGTAAAAGATGCTGAAGATCAGTTGGGTGCGCGAGTGGGTTACATCGAACT
GGATCTCAACAGCGGTAAGATCCTTGAGAGTTTTCGCCCCGAAGAACGCTTTCCAATGATGAGCACTTTT
AAAGTTCTGCTATGTGGCGCGGTATTATCCCGTATTGACGCCGGGCAAGAGCAACTCGGTCGCCGCATAC
ACTATTCTCAGAATGACTTGGTTGAGTATTCACCAGTCACAGAAAAGCATCTTACGGATGGCATGACAGT
AAGAGAATTATGCAGTGCTGCCATAACCATGAGTGATAACACTGCGGCCAACTTACTTCTGACAACGATT
GGAGGACCGAAGGAGCTAACCGCTTTTTTGCACAACATGGGGGATCATGTAACTCGCCTTGATCGTTGGG
AACCGGAGCTGAATGAAGCCATACCAAACGACGAGCGTGACACCACGATGCCTGTAGCAATGGCAACAAC
CTTGCGTAAACTATTAACTGGCGAACTACTTACTCTAGCTTCCCGGCAACAGTTGATAGACTGGATGGAG
GCGGATAAAGTTGCAGGACCACTTCTGCGCTCGGCCCTTCCGGCTGGCTGGTTTATTGCTGATAAATCTG
GAGCCGGTGAGCGTGGGTCTCGCGGTATCATTGCAGCACTGGGGCCAGATGGTAAGCCCTCCCGTATCGT
AGTTATCTACACGACGGGGAGTCAGGCAACTATGGATGAACGAAATAGACAGATCGCTGAGATAGGTGCC
TCACTGATTAAGCATTGGTAACCGATTCTAGGTGCATTGGCGCAGAAAAAAATGCCTGATGCGACGCTGC
GCGTCTTATACTCCCACATATGCCAGATTCAGCAACGGATACGGCTTCCCCAACTTGCCCACTTCCATAC
GTGTCCTCCTTACCAGAAATTTATCCTTAAGATCGTTTAAACTCGACTCTGGCTCTATCGAATCTCCGTC
GTTTCGAGCTTACGCGAACAGCCGTGGCGCTCATTTGCTCGTCGGGCATCGAATCTCGTCAGCTATCGTC
AGCTTACCTTTTTGGCAGCGATCGCGGCTCCCGACATCTTGGACCATTAGCTCCACAGGTATCTTCTTCC
CTCTAGTGGTCATAACAGCAGCTTCAGCTACCTCTCAATTCAAAAAACCCCTCAAGACCCGTTTAGAGGC
CCCAAGGGGTTATGCTATCAATCGTTGCGTTACACACACAAAAAACCAACACACATCCATCTTCGATGGA
TAGCGATTTTATTATCTAACTGCTGATCGAGTGTAGCCAGATCTAGTAATCAATTACGGGGTCATTAGTT
CATAGCCCATATATGGAGTTCCGCGTTACATAACTTACGGTAAATGGCCCGCCTGGCTGACCGCCCAACG
ACCCCCGCCCATTGACGTCAATAATGACGTATGTTCCCATAGTAACGCCAATAGGGACTTTCCATTGACG
TCAATGGGTGGAGTATTTACGGTAAACTGCCCACTTGGCAGTACATCAAGTGTATCATATGCCAAGTACG
CCCCCTATTGACGTCAATGACGGTAAATGGCCCGCCTGGCATTATGCCCAGTACATGACCTTATGGGACT
TTCCTACTTGGCAGTACATCTACGTATTAGTCATCGCTATTACCATGCTGATGCGGTTTTGGCAGTACAT
CAATGGGCGTGGATAGCGGTTTGACTCACGGGGATTTCCAAGTCTCCACCCCATTGACGTCAATGGGAGT
TTGTTTTGGCACCAAAATCAACGGGACTTTCCAAAATGTCGTAACAACTCCGCCCCATTGACGCAAATGG
GCGGTAGGCGTGTACGGTGGGAGGTCTATATAAGCAGAGCTGGTTTAGTGAACCGTCAGATCAGATCTTT
GTCGATCCTACCATCCACTCGACACACCCGCCAGCGGCCGC
